>Addgene plasmid #56324 | mVenus-Calnexin-N-14 | addgene full sequence | sequence record 241049 | Addgene NGS Result
ATTACCGCCATGCATTAGTTATTAATAGTAATCAATTACGGGGTCATTAGTTCATAGCCCATATATGGAG
TTCCGCGTTACATAACTTACGGTAAATGGCCCGCCTGGCTGACCGCCCAACGACCCCCGCCCATTGACGT
CAATAATGACGTATGTTCCCATAGTAACGCCAATAGGGACTTTCCATTGACGTCAATGGGTGGAGTATTT
ACGGTAAACTGCCCACTTGGCAGTACATCAAGTGTATCATATGCCAAGTACGCCCCCTATTGACGTCAAT
GACGGTAAATGGCCCGCCTGGCATTATGCCCAGTACATGACCTTATGGGACTTTCCTACTTGGCAGTACA
TCTACGTATTAGTCATCGCTATTACCATGGTGATGCGGTTTTGGCAGTACATCAATGGGCGTGGATAGCG
GTTTGACTCACGGGGATTTCCAAGTCTCCACCCCATTGACGTCAATGGGAGTTTGTTTTGGCACCAAAAT
CAACGGGACTTTCCAAAATGTCGTAACAACTCCGCCCCATTGACGCAAATGGGCGGTAGGCGTGTACGGT
GGGAGGTCTATATAAGCAGAGCTGGTTTAGTGAACCGTCAGATCCGCTAGCGCTACCGGACTCAGATCTC
GAGACCGCCATGGAAGGGAAGTGGTTGCTGTGTATGTTACTGGTGCTTGGAACTGCTATTGTTGAGGCTC
ATGATGGACATGATGATGATGTGATTGATATTGAGGATGACCTTGACGATGTCATTGAAGAGGTAGAAGA
CTCAAAACCAGATACCACTGCTCCTCCTTCATCTCCCAAGGTTACTTACAAAGCTCCAGTTCCAACAGGG
GAAGTATATTTTGCTGATTCTTTTGACAGAGGAACTCTGTCAGGGTGGATTTTATCCAAAGCCAAGAAAG
ACGATACCGATGATGAAATTGCCAAATATGATGGAAAGTGGGAGGTAGAGGAAATGAAGGAGTCAAAGCT
TCCAGGTGATAAAGGACTTGTGTTGATGTCTCGGGCCAAGCATCATGCCATCTCTGCTAAACTGAACAAG
CCCTTCCTGTTTGACACCAAGCCTCTCATTGTTCAGTATGAGGTTAATTTCCAAAATGGAATAGAATGTG
GTGGTGCCTATGTGAAACTGCTTTCTAAAACACCAGAACTCAACCTGGATCAGTTCCATGACAAGACCCC
TTATACGATTATGTTTGGTCCAGATAAATGTGGAGAGGACTATAAACTGCACTTCATCTTCCGACACAAA
AACCCCAAAACGGGTATCTATGAAGAAAAACATGCTAAGAGGCCAGATGCAGATCTGAAGACCTATTTTA
CTGATAAGAAAACACATCTTTACACACTAATCTTGAATCCAGATAATAGTTTTGAAATACTGGTTGACCA
ATCTGTGGTGAATAGTGGAAATCTGCTCAATGACATGACTCCTCCTGTAAATCCTTCACGTGAAATTGAG
GACCCAGAAGACCGGAAGCCCGAGGATTGGGATGAAAGACCAAAAATCCCAGATCCAGAAGCTGTCAAGC
CAGATGACTGGGATGAAGATGCCCCTGCTAAGATTCCAGATGAAGAGGCCACAAAACCCGAAGGCTGGTT
AGATGATGAGCCTGAGTACGTACCTGATCCAGACGCAGAGAAACCTGAGGATTGGGATGAAGACATGGAT
GGAGAATGGGAGGCTCCTCAGATTGCCAACCCTAGATGTGAGTCAGCTCCTGGATGTGGTGTCTGGCAGC
GACCTGTGATTGACAACCCCAATTATAAAGGCAAATGGAAGCCTCCTATGATTGACAATCCCAGTTACCA
GGGAATCTGGAAACCCAGGAAAATACCAAATCCAGATTTCTTTGAAGATCTGGAACCTTTCAGAATGACT
CCTTTTAGTGCTATTGGTTTGGAGCTGTGGTCCATGACCTCTGACATTTTTTTTGACAACTTTATCATTT
GTGCTGATCGAAGAATAGTTGATGATTGGGCCAATGATGGATGGGGCCTGAAGAAAGCTGCTGATGGGGC
TGCTGAGCCAGGCGTTGTGGGGCAGATGAACGAGGCAGCTGAAGAGCGCCCGTGGCTGTGGGTAGTCTAT
ATTCTAACTGTAGCCCTTCCTGTGTTCCTGGTTATCCTCTTCTGCTGTTCTGGAAAGAAACAGACCAGTG
GTATGGAGTATAAGAAAACTGATGCACCTCAACCGGATGTGAAGGAAGAGGAAGAAGAGAAGGAAGAGGA
AAAGGACAAGGGAGATGAGGAGGAGGAAGGAGAAGAGAAACTTGAAGAGAAACAGAAAAGTGATGCTGAA
GAAGATGGTGGCACTGTCAGTCAAGAGGAGGAAGACAGAAAACCTAAAGCAGAGGAGGATGAAATTTTGA
ACAGATCACCAAGAAACAGAAAGCCACGAAGAGAGGGGGGTGCGTCAGGCGGCAGCGGATCTGGACCGGT
CGCCACCATGGTGAGCAAGGGCGAGGAGCTGTTCACCGGGGTGGTGCCCATCCTGGTCGAGCTGGACGGC
GACGTAAACGGCCACAAGTTCAGCGTGTCCGGCGAGGGCGAGGGCGATGCCACCTACGGCAAGCTGACCC
TGAAGCTGATCTGCACCACCGGCAAGCTGCCCGTGCCCTGGCCCACCCTCGTGACCACCCTGGGCTACGG
CCTGCAGTGCTTCGCCCGCTACCCCGACCACATGAAGCAGCACGACTTCTTCAAGTCCGCCATGCCCGAA
GGCTACGTCCAGGAGCGCACCATCTTCTTCAAGGACGACGGCAACTACAAGACCCGCGCCGAGGTGAAGT
TCGAGGGCGACACCCTGGTGAACCGCATCGAGCTGAAGGGCATCGACTTCAAGGAGGACGGCAACATCCT
GGGGCACAAGCTGGAGTACAACTACAACAGCCACAACGTCTATATCACCGCCGACAAGCAGAAGAACGGC
ATCAAGGCCAACTTCAAGATCCGCCACAACATCGAGGACGGCGGCGTGCAGCTCGCCGACCACTACCAGC
AGAACACCCCCATCGGCGACGGCCCCGTGCTGCTGCCCGACAACCACTACCTGAGCTACCAGTCCAAGCT
GAGCAAAGACCCCAACGAGAAGCGCGATCACATGGTCCTGCTGGAGTTCGTGACCGCCGCCGGGATCACT
CTCGGCATGGACGAGCTGTACAAGTAAAGCGGCCGCGACTCTAGATCATAATCAGCCATACCACATTTGT
AGAGGTTTTACTTGCTTTAAAAAACCTCCCACACCTCCCCCTGAACCTGAAACATAAAATGAATGCAATT
GTTGTTGTTAACTTGTTTATTGCAGCTTATAATGGTTACAAATAAAGCAATAGCATCACAAATTTCACAA
ATAAAGCATTTTTTTCACTGCATTCTAGTTGTGGTTTGTCCAAACTCATCAATGTATCTTAAGGCGTAAA
TTGTAAGCGTTAATATTTTGTTAAAATTCGCGTTAAATTTTTGTTAAATCAGCTCATTTTTTAACCAATA
GGCCGAAATCGGCAAAATCCCTTATAAATCAAAAGAATAGACCGAGATAGGGT
[37 nt withheld, positions 3554-3590]
AAAGAACGTGGACTCCAACGTCAAAGG
[49 nt withheld, positions 3618-3666]
T
[91 nt withheld, positions 3668-3758]
G
[124 nt withheld, positions 3760-3883]
CAGGTGGCACTTTTCGGGGAAATGTGCGCGGAACCCCTATTTGTTTATTTTTCTAAATACATTCAAATAT
GTATCCGCTCATGAGACAATAACCCTGATAAATGCTTCAATAATATTGAAAAAGGAAGAGTCCTGAGGCG
GAAAGAACCAGCTGTGGAATGTGTGTCAGTTAGGGTGTGGAAAGTCCCCAGGCTCCCCAGCAGGCAGAAG
TATGCAAAGCATGCATCTCAATTAGTCAGCAACCAGGTGTGGAAAGTCCCCAGGCTCCCCAGCAGGCAGA
AGTATGCAAAGCATGCATCTCAATTAGTCAGCAACCATAGTCCCGCCCCTAACTCCGCCCATCCCGCCCC
TAACTCCGCCCAGTTCCGCCCATTCTCCGCCCCATGGCTGACTAATTTTTTTTATTTATGCAGAGGCCGA
GGCCGCCTCGGCCTCTGAGCTATTCCAGAAGTAGTGAGGAGGCTTTTTTGGAGGCCTAGGCTTTTGCAAA
GATCGATCAAGAGACAGGATGAGGATCGTTTCGCATGATTGAACAAGATGGATTGCACGCAGGTTCTCCG
GCCGCTTGGGTGGAGAGGCTATTCGGCTATGACTGGGCACAACAGACAATCGGCTGCTCTGATGCCGCCG
TGTTCCGGCTGTCAGCGCAGGGGCGCCCGGTTCTTTTTGTCAAGACCGACCTGTCCGGTGCCCTGAATGA
ACTGCAAGACGAGGCAGCGCGGCTATCGTGGCTGGCCACGACGGGCGTTCCTTGCGCAGCTGTGCTCGAC
GTTGTCACTGAAGCGGGAAGGGACTGGCTGCTATTGGGCGAAGTGCCGGGGCAGGATCTCCTGTCATCTC
ACCTTGCTCCTGCCGAGAAAGTATCCATCATGGCTGATGCAATGCGGCGGCTGCATACGCTTGATCCGGC
TACCTGCCCATTCGACCACCAAGCGAAACATCGCATCGAGCGAGCACGTACTCGGATGGAAGCCGGTCTT
GTCGATCAGGATGATCTGGACGAAGAGCATCAGGGGCTCGCGCCAGCCGAACTGTTCGCCAGGCTCAAGG
CGAGCATGCCCGACGGCGAGGATCTCGTCGTGACCCATGGCGATGCCTGCTTGCCGAATATCATGGTGGA
AAATGGCCGCTTTTCTGGATTCATCGACTGTGGCCGGCTGGGTGTGGCGGACCGCTATCAGGACATAGCG
TTGGCTACCCGTGATATTGCTGAAGAGCTTGGCGGCGAATGGGCTGACCGCTTCCTCGTGCTTTACGGTA
TCGCCGCTCCCGATTCGCAGCGCATCGCCTTCTATCGCCTTCTTGACGAGTTCTTCTGAGCGGGACTCTG
GGGTTCGAAATGACCGACCAAGCGACGCCCAACCTGCCATCACGAGATTTCGATTCCACCGCCGCCTTCT
ATGAAAGGTTGGGCTTCGGAATCGTTTTCCGGGACGCCGGCTGGATGATCCTCCAGCGCGGGGATCTCAT
GCTGGAGTTCTTCGCCCACCCTAGGGGGAGGCTAACTGAAACACGGAAGGAGACAATACCGGAAGGAACC
CGCGCTATGACGGCAATAAAAAGACAGAATAAAACGCACGGTGTTGGGTCGTTTGTTCATAAACGCGGGG
TTCGGTCCCAGGGCTGGCACTCTGTCGATACCCCACCGAGACCCCATTGGGGCCAATACGCCCGCGTTTC
TTCCTTTTCCCCACCCCACCCCCCAAGTTCGGGTGAAGGCCCAGGGCTCGCAGCCAACGTCGGGGCGGCA
GGCCCTGCCATAGCCTCAGGTTACTCATATATACTTTAGATTGATTTAAAACTTCATTTTTAATTTAAAA
GGATCTAGGTGAAGATCCTTTTTGATAATCTCATGACCAAAATCCCTTAACGTGAGTTTTCGTTCCACTG
AGCGTCAGACCCCGTAGAAAAGATCAAAGGATCTTCTTGAGATCCTTTTTTTCTGCGCGTAATCTGCTGC
TTGCAAACAAAAAAACCACCGCTACCAGCGGTGGTTTGTTTGCCGGATCAAGAGCTACCAACTCTTTTTC
CGAAGGTAACTGGCTTCAGCAGAGCGCAGATACCAAATACTGTTCTTCTAGTGTAGCCGTAGTTAGGCCA
CCACTTCAAGAACTCTGTAGCACCGCCTACATACCTCGCTCTGCTAATCCTGTTACCAGTGGCTGCTGCC
AGTGGCGATAAGTCGTGTCTTACCGGGTTGGACTCAAGACGATAGTTACCGGATAAGGCGCAGCGGTCGG
GCTGAACGGGGGGTTCGTGCACACAGCCCAGCTTGGAGCGAACGACCTACACCGAACTGAGATACCTACA
GCGTGAGCTATGAGAAAGCGCCACGCTTCCCGAAGGGAGAAAGGCGGACAGGTATCCGGTAAGCGGCAGG
GTCGGAACAGGAGAGCGCACGAGGGAGCTTCCAGGGGGAAACGCCTGGTATCTTTATAGTCCTGTCGGGT
TTCGCCACCTCTGACTTGAGCGTCGATTTTTGTGATGCTCGTCAGGGGGGCGGAGCCTATGGAAAAACGC
CAGCAACGCGGCCTTTTTACGGTTCCTGGCCTTTTGCTGGCCTTTTGCTCACATGTTCTTTCCTGCGTTA
TCCCCTGATTCTGTGGATAACCGT
Features (pLannotate 1.2.2; 15 found; start..end, strand, type, name):
     76..379     +  enhancer       CMV enhancer: human cytomegalovirus immediate early enhancer
    380..583     +  promoter       CMV promoter: human cytomegalovirus (CMV) immediate early promoter
    606..633     +  misc_feature   MCS (fragment): multiple cloning site
    640..2415    +  CDS            CANX: CALX_HUMAN - Experimental evidence at protein level: Swiss-Prot protein existence level 1. Calcium-binding protein that interacts with newly synthesized glycoproteins in the endoplasmic reticulum. It may act in assisting protein assembly and/or in the retention within the ER of unassembled protein subunits. It seems to play a major role in the quality control apparatus of the ER by the retention of incorrectly folded proteins. Associated with partial T-cell antigen receptor complexes that escape the ER of immature thymocytes, it may function as a signaling complex regulating thymocyte maturati
   2458..3177    +  CDS            mVenus: Venus YFP with monomerizing A206K mutation (Nagai et al., 2002; Kremers et al., 2006) mammalian codon-optimized
   3194..3277    +  CDS            large T antigen (fragment): large T antigen from SV40 (simian virus 40)
   3300..3421    +  polyA_signal   SV40 poly(A) signal: SV40 polyadenylation signal
   3455..3883    -  rep_origin     f1 ori (sequence partly withheld): f1 bacteriophage origin of replication; arrow indicates direction of (+) strand synthesis
   3910..4014    +  promoter       AmpR promoter: bla
   4016..4373    +  promoter       SV40 promoter: SV40 enhancer and early promoter
   4408..5202    +  CDS            NeoR/KanR: aminoglycoside phosphotransferase from Tn5; aph(3')-II (or nptII); confers resistance to neomycin, kanamycin, and G418 (Geneticin®)
   5223..5375    +  CDS            ble (fragment): BLE_KLEPN - Experimental evidence at protein level: Swiss-Prot protein existence level 1. Binding protein with a strong affinity to the bleomycin family of antibiotics. Binds to CL990; an antimitotic-antibiotic compound. From Klebsiella pneumoniae.
   5434..5481    +  polyA_signal   HSV TK poly(A) signal: herpes simplex virus thymidine kinase polyadenylation signal (Cole and Stacy, 1985)
   5572..5588    -  polyA_signal   bGH poly(A) signal (fragment): bovine growth hormone polyadenylation signal
   5810..6398    +  rep_origin     ori: high-copy-number ColE1/pMB1/pBR322/pUC origin of replication
