[The description below was written by a language model from this plasmid's Addgene catalogue record and pLannotate feature annotations shown in this document.]
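Description:
mVenus-Calnexin-N-14 is a mammalian expression plasmid built on the mVenus-N1 backbone, an N1-type fluorescent protein fusion vector, and it encodes human calnexin (CANX) fused at its C terminus to the yellow fluorescent protein mVenus. The fusion is transcribed from the human cytomegalovirus immediate early enhancer and promoter and terminated by an SV40 polyadenylation signal. In the annotated 6,497-nt sequence the calnexin coding region sits just downstream of a remnant of the multiple cloning site and is followed, after a short gap consistent with a linker, by the mVenus coding sequence. mVenus is Venus carrying the monomerizing A206K mutation in mammalian codon-optimized form. The record notes an I474N substitution in calnexin but does not say whether it affects function.

Propagation in bacteria relies on a high-copy ColE1/pUC-type origin and kanamycin selection. The single NeoR/KanR gene (Tn5 aminoglycoside phosphotransferase) is preceded by both a bacterial bla promoter and the SV40 enhancer/early promoter and followed by an HSV TK polyadenylation signal, so it also confers G418 resistance for selecting stably transfected mammalian cells. An f1 origin is present for single-stranded DNA production. Short annotated fragments of SV40 large T antigen, ble and the bGH poly(A) signal appear to be incidental sequence matches or backbone remnants rather than functional elements.

Because calnexin is an endoplasmic reticulum chaperone involved in glycoprotein folding and quality control, the fusion serves as an ER localization marker for fluorescence imaging, with recorded excitation and emission maxima of 515 and 528 nm.
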