Addgene plasmid #56324: mVenus-Calnexin-N-14
Purpose: Localization: Endoplasmic Reticulum, Excitation: 515, Emission: 528
Depositing lab: Michael Davidson.
Backbone
  Vector backbone: mVenus-N1
  Backbone size w/o insert (bp): 4750
  Vector type: Mammalian Expression
  Selectable markers: Neomycin (select with G418)
Growth in bacteria
  Bacterial resistance: Kanamycin, 50 μg/mL
  Growth temperature: 37°C
  Growth strain: DH5alpha
  Copy number: High Copy
Gene/Insert
  Gene/Insert name: Calnexin (alt name: NM_001746.3)
  Species: H. sapiens (human)
  Mutation: I474N in Calnexin
  Entrez Gene: CANX (a.k.a. CNX, IP90, P90)
  Promoter: CMV
  Tag / fusion protein: mVenus (C terminal on backbone)
  Cloning method: Unknown
  Sequencing primers: 5′ CMV-F; 3′ SV40pA-R
Terms and licenses: Academic/Nonprofit Terms; Industry Terms
Depositor comments: . Excitation = 515; Emission = 528
How to cite: mVenus-Calnexin-N-14 was a gift from Michael Davidson (Addgene plasmid # 56324 ; http://n2t.net/addgene:56324 ; RRID:Addgene_56324)
