>Addgene plasmid #56324 | mVenus-Calnexin-N-14 | depositor partial sequence | sequence record 87225 | insert sequence
GACTCAGATCTCGAGACCGCCATGGAAGGGAAGTGGTTGCTGTGTATGTTACTGGTGCTTGGAACTGCTA
TTGTTGAGGCTCATGATGGACATGATGATGATGTGATTGATATTGAGGATGACCTTGACGATGTCATTGA
AGAGGTAGAAGACTCAAAACCAGATACCACTGCTCCTCCTTCATCTCCCAAGGTTACTTACAAAGCTCCA
GTTCCAACAGGGGAAGTATATTTTGCTGATTCTTTTGACAGAGGAACTCTGTCAGGGTGGATTTTATCCA
AAGCCAAGAAAGACGATACCGATGATGAAATTGCCAAATATGATGGAAAGTGGGAGGTAGAGGAAATGAA
GGAGTCAAAGCTTCCAGGTGATAAAGGACTTGTGTTGATGTCTCGGGCCAAGCATCATGCCATCTCTGCT
AAACTGAACAAGCCCTTCCTGTTTGACACCAAGCCTCTCATTGTTCAGTATGAGGTTAATTTCCAAAATG
GAATAGAATGTGGTGGTGCCTATGTGAAACTGCTTTCTAAAACACCAGAACTCAACCTGGATCAGTTCCA
TGACAAGACCCCTTATACGATTATGTTTGGTCCAGATAAATGTGGAGAGGACTATAAACTGCACTTCATC
TTCCGACACAAAAACCCCAAAACGGGTATCTATGAAGAAAAACATGCTAAGAGGCCAGATGCAGATCTGA
AGACCTATTTTACTGATAAGAAAACACATCTTTACACACTAATCTTGAATCCAGATAATAGTTTTGAAAT
ACTGGTTGACCAATCTGTGGTGAATAGTGGAAATCTGCTCAATGACATGACTCCTCCTGTAAATCCTTCA
CGTGAAATTGAGGACCCAGAAGACCGGAAGCCCGAGGATTGGGATGAAAGACCAAAAATCCCAGATCCAG
AAGCTGTCAAGCCAGATGACTGGGATGAAGATGCCCCTGCTAAGATTCCAGATGAAGAGGCCACAAAACC
CGAAGGCTGGTTAGATGATGAGCCTGAGTACGTACCTGATCCAGACGCAGAGAAACCTGAGGATTGGGAT
GAAGACATGGATGGAGAATGGGAGGCTCCTCAGATTGCCAACCCTAGATGTGAGTCAGCTCCTGGATGTG
GTGTCTGGCAGCGACCTGTGATTGACAACCCCAATTATAAAGGCAAATGGAAGCCTCCTATGATTGACAA
TCCCAGTTACCAGGGAATCTGGAAACCCAGGAAAATACCAAATCCAGATTTCTTTGAAGATCTGGAACCT
TTCAGAATGACTCCTTTTAGTGCTATTGGTTTGGAGCTGTGGTCCATGACCTCTGACATTTTTTTTGACA
ACTTTATCATTTGTGCTGATCGAAGAATAGTTGATGATTGGGCCAATGATGGATGGGGCCTGAAGAAAGC
TGCTGATGGGGCTGCTGAGCCAGGCGTTGTGGGGCAGATGAACGAGGCAGCTGAAGAGCGCCCGTGGCTG
TGGGTAGTCTATATTCTAACTGTAGCCCTTCCTGTGTTCCTGGTTATCCTCTTCTGCTGTTCTGGAAAGA
AACAGACCAGTGGTATGGAGTATAAGAAAACTGATGCACCTCAACCGGATGTGAAGGAAGAGGAAGAAGA
GAAGGAAGAGGAAAAGGACAAGGGAGATGAGGAGGAGGAAGGAGAAGAGAAACTTGAAGAGAAACAGAAA
AGTGATGCTGAAGAAGATGGTGGCACTGTCAGTCAAGAGGAGGAAGACAGAAAACCTAAAGCAGAGGAGG
ATGAAATTTTGAACAGATCACCAAGAAACAGAAAGCCACGAAGAGAGGGGGGTGCGTCAGGCGGCAGCGG
ATCTGGACCGGTCGCCACCATGGTGAGCAAGGGCGAGGAGCTGTTCACCGGGGTGGTGCCCATCCTGGTC
GAGCTGGACGGCGACGTAAACGGCCACAAGTTCAGCGTGTCCGGCGAGGGCGAGGGCGATGCCACCTACG
GCAAGCTGACCCTGAAGCTGATCTGCACCACCGGCAAGCTGCCCGTGCCCTGGCCCACCCTCGTGACCAC
CCTGGGCTACGGCCTGCAGTGCTTCGCCCGCTACCCCGACCACATGAAGCAGCACGACTTCTTCAAGTCC
GCCATGCCCGAAGGCTACGTCCAGGAGCGCACCATCTTCTTCAAGGACGACGGCAACTACAAGACCCGCG
CCGAGGTGAAGTTCGAGGGCGACACCCTGGTGAACCGCATCGAGCTGAAGGGCATCGACTTCAAGGAGGA
CGGCAACATCCTGGGGCACAAGCTGGAGTACAACTACAACAGCCACAACGTCTATATCACCGCCGACAAG
CAGAAGAACGGCATCAAGGCCAACTTCAAGATCCGCCACAACATCGAGGACGGCGGCGTGCAGCTCGCCG
ACCACTACCAGCAGAACACCCCCATCGGCGACGGCCCCGTGCTGCTGCCCGACAACCACTACCTGAGCTA
CCAGTCCAAGCTGAGCAAAGACCCCAACGAGAAGCGCGATCACATGGTCCTGCTGGAGTTCGTGACCGCC
GCCGGGATCACTCTCGGCATGGACGAGCTGTACAAGTAAAGCGGCCGCGACTCTAGATC
