>Addgene plasmid #56324 | mVenus-Calnexin-N-14 | addgene partial sequence | sequence record 139976 | mVenus-R 5'-cgaagcactgcaggccgtagc-3'
CGGGCAGCTTGCCGGTGGTGCAGATCAGCTTCAGGGTCAGCTTGCCGTAGGTGGCATCGCCCTCGCCCTC
GCCGGACACGCTGAACTTGTGGCCGTTTACGTCGCCGTCCAGCTCGACCAGGATGGGCACCACCCCGGTG
AACAGCTCCTCGCCCTTGCTCACCATGGTGGCGACCGGTCCAGATCCGCTGCCGCCTGACGCACCCCCCT
CTCTTCGTGGCTTTCTGTTTCTTGGTGATCTGTTCAAAATTTCATCCTCCTCTGCTTTAGGTTTTCTGTC
TTCCTCCTCTTGACTGACAGTGCCACCATCTTCTTCAGCATCACTTTTCTGTTTCTCTTCAAGTTTCTCT
TCTCCTTCCTCCTCCTCATCTCCCTTGTCCTTTTCCTCTTCCTTCTCTTCTTCCTCTTCCTTCACATCCG
GTTGAGGTGCATCAGTTTTCTTATACTCCATACCACTGGTCTGTTTCTTTCCAGAACAGCAGAAGAGGAT
AACCAGGAACACAGGAAGGGCTACAGTTAGAATATAGACTACCCACAGCCACGGGCGCTCTTCAGCTGCC
TCGTTCATCTGCCCCACAACGCCTGGCTCAGCAGCCCCATCAGCAGCTTTCTTCAGGCCCCATCCATCAT
TGGCCCAATCATCAACTATTCTTCGATCAGCACAAATGATAAAGTTGTCAAAAAAAATGTCAGAGGTCAT
GGACCACAGCTCCAAACCAATAGCACTAAAAGGAGTCATTCTGAAAGGTTCCAGATCTTCAAAGAAATCT
GGATTTGGTATTTTCCTGGGTTTCCAGATTCCCTGGTAACTGGGATTGTCAATCATA
